>Addgene plasmid #221419 | pENTR-SLC66A2_STOP | addgene full sequence | sequence record 437150 | Addgene NGS Result
CCACCATGGAGGCCGAAGGCCTGGACTGGCTGTTGGTGCCCTTACATCAGCTCGTGAGTTGGGGTGCCGC
TGCAGCTATGGTGTTCGGAGGCGTGGTACCGTATGTCCCGCAGTACAGGGATATACGTCGCACTCAGAAT
GCCGACGGGTTTTCAACATACGTGTGTCTGGTGCTGCTGGTTGCAAATATTTTGCGGATCCTGTTTTGGT
TCGGCAGAAGGTTCGAGAGCCCTCTTCTGTGGCAAAGCGCCATAATGATCTTGACAATGCTGCTTATGCT
TAAGCTCTGCACCGAGGTGAGAGTCGCCAATGAATTAAACGCACGGCGGAGATCCTTCACTGCGGCGGAT
AGCAAAGACGAGGAAGTTAAGGTAGCGCCAAGGAGATCCTTCCTCGATTTCGACCCCCACCACTTTTGGC
AGTGGAGTTCATTTTCTGATTATGTCCAGTGTGTACTGGCATTCACCGGCGTGGCGGGCTATATAACTTA
CCTCTCAATAGATTCTGCATTGTTCGTCGAGACCCTCGGCTTCCTCGCTGTGTTGACTGAAGCAATGTTA
GGAGTGCCTCAGCTCTACCGGAATCATAGACACCAGTCCACCGAGGGAATGTCTATTAAGATGGTACTGA
TGTGGACCTCTGGAGACGCCTTCAAAACCGCATACTTCCTCCTCAAAGGAGCTCCACTGCAGTTTTCCGT
CTGTGGCTTGTTGCAGGTCCTGGTGGACCTGGCAATTTTGGGCCAGGCATACGCGTTCGCAAGGCACCCA
CAGAAGCCGGCACCGCACGCCGTACACCCTACAGGCACTAAAGCGTTGTAAGACCCAGCTTTCTTGTACA
AAGTTGGCATTATAAGAAAGCATTGCTTATCAATTTGTTGCAACGAACAGGTCACTATCAGTCAAAATAA
AATCATTATTTGAGGCTAGGTGGAGGCTCAGTGATGATAAGTCTGCGATGGTGGATGCATGTGTCATGGT
CATAGCTGTTTCCTGTGTGAAATTGTTATCCGCTCAGAGGGCACAATCCTATTCCGCGCTATCCGACAAT
CTCCAAGACATTAGGTGGAGTTCAGTTCGGCGTATGGCATATGTCGCTGGAAAGAACATGTGAGCAAAAG
GCCAGCAAAAGGCCAGGAACCGTAAAAAGGCCGCGTTGCTGGCGTTTTTCCATAGGCTCCGCCCCCCTGA
CGAGCATCACAAAAATCGACGCTCAAGTCAGAGGTGGCGAAACCCGACAGGACTATAAAGATACCAGGCG
TTTCCCCCTGGAAGCTCCCTCGTGCGCTCTCCTGTTCCGACCCTGCCGCTTACCGGATACCTGTCCGCCT
TTCTCCCTTCGGGAAGCGTGGCGCTTTCTCATAGCTCACGCTGTAGGTATCTCAGTTCGGTGTAGGTCGT
TCGCTCCAAGCTGGGCTGTGTGCACGAACCCCCCGTTCAGCCCGACCGCTGCGCCTTATCCGGTAACTAT
CGTCTTGAGTCCAACCCGGTAAGACACGACTTATCGCCACTGGCAGCAGCCACTGGTAACAGGATTAGCA
GAGCGAGGTATGTAGGCGGTGCTACAGAGTTCTTGAAGTGGTGGCCTAACTACGGCTACACTAGAAGAAC
AGTATTTGGTATCTGCGCTCTGCTGAAGCCAGTTACCTTCGGAAAAAGAGTTGGTAGCTCTTGATCCGGC
AAACAAACCACCGCTGGTAGCGGTGGTTTTTTTGTTTGCAAGCAGCAGATTACGCGCAGAAAAAAAGGAT
CTCAAGAAGATCCTTTGATCTTTTCTACGGGGTCTGACGCTCTATTCAACAAAGCCGCCGTCCCGTCAAG
TCAGCGTAAATGGGTAGGGGGCTTCAAATCGTCCGCTCTGCCAGTGTTACAACCAATTAACAAATTCTGA
TTAGAAAAACTCATCGAGCATCAAATGAAACTGCAATTTATTCATATCAGGATTATCAATACCATATTTT
TGAAAAAGCCGTTTCTGTAATGAAGGAGAAAACTCACCGAGGCAGTTCCATAGGATGGCAAGATCCTGGT
ATCGGTCTGCGATTCCGACTCGTCCAACATCAATACAACCTATTAATTTCCCCTCGTCAAAAATAAGGTT
ATCAAGTGAGAAATCACCATGAGTGACGACTGAATCCGGTGAGAATGGCAAAAGCTTATGCATTTCTTTC
CAGACTTGTTCAACAGGCCAGCCATTACGCTCGTCATCAAAATCACTCGCATCAACCAAACCGTTATTCA
TTCGTGATTGCGCCTGAGCGAGACGAAATACGCGATCGCTGTTAAAAGGACAATTACAAACAGGAATCGA
ATGCAACCGGCGCAGGAACACTGCCAGCGCATCAACAATATTTTCACCTGAATCAGGATATTCTTCTAAT
ACCTGGAATGCTGTTTTCCCGGGGATCGCAGTGGTGAGTAACCATGCATCATCAGGAGTACGGATAAAAT
GCTTGATGGTCGGAAGAGGCATAAATTCCGTCAGCCAGTTTAGTCTGACCATCTCATCTGTAACATCATT
GGCAACGCTACCTTTGCCATGTTTCAGAAACAACTCTGGCGCATCGGGCTTCCCATACAATCGATAGATT
GTCGCACCTGATTGCCCGACATTATCGCGAGCCCATTTATACCCATATAAATCAGCATCCATGTTGGAAT
TTAATCGCGGCCTCGAGCAAGACGTTTCCCGTTGAATATGGCTCATAACACCCCTTGTATTACTGTTTAT
GTAAGCAGACAGTTTTATTGTTCATGATGATATATTTTTATCTTGTGCAATGTAACATCAGAGATTTTGA
GACACAACGTGGCTTTCCCCCGCCGCTCTAGAACTAGTGGATCCAAATAAAACGAAAGGCTCAGTCGAAA
GACTGGGCCTTTCGTTTTATCTGTTGTTTGTCGCATTATACGAGACGTCCAGGTTGGGATACCTGAAACA
AAACCCATCGTACGGCCAAGGAAGTCTCCAATAACTGTGATCCACCACAAGCGCCAGGGTTTTCCCAGTC
ACGACGTTGTAAAACGACGGCCAGTCATGCATAATCCGCACGCATCTGGAATAAGGAAGTGCCATTCCGC
CTGACCTCAAATAATGATTTTATTTTGACTGATAGTGACCTGTTCGTTGCAACAGATTGATGAGCAATGC
TTTTTTATAATGCCAACTTTGTACAAAAAAGCAGGCT
Features (pLannotate 1.2.2; 8 found; start..end, strand, type, name):
      6..818     +  CDS            SLC66A2: S66A2_HUMAN - Also known as PQLC1 Experimental evidence at protein level: Swiss-Prot protein existence level 1. From Homo sapiens (Human).
    823..922     -  protein_bind   attL2: mutant version of attL; recombination site for the Gateway® LR reaction LR Clonase™
   1167..1755    -  rep_origin     ori: high-copy-number ColE1/pMB1/pBR322/pUC origin of replication
   1891..2706    -  CDS            KanR: aminoglycoside phosphotransferase; aph(3')-Ia; confers resistance to kanamycin in bacteria or G418 (Geneticin®) in eukaryotes
   2822..2844    +  misc_feature   MCS (fragment): pBluescript multiple cloning site
   2844..2890    +  terminator     rrnB T1 terminator: transcription terminator T1 from the E. coli rrnB gene
   2992..3035    -  CDS            lacZα (fragment): LacZα fragment of β-galactosidase; lacZ fragment
   3088..3187    +  protein_bind   attL1: mutant version of attL; recombination site for the Gateway® LR reaction LR Clonase™
