[The description below was written by a language model from this plasmid's Addgene catalogue record and pLannotate feature annotations shown in this document.]
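Description:
pENTR-SLC66A2_STOP is a small (about 3.2 kb) Gateway entry clone built on a pENTR backbone synthesized by Twist Bioscience. It carries a codon-optimized open reading frame for human SLC66A2 (also known as PQLC1), a member of the solute carrier superfamily. The plasmid is maintained in E. coli at high copy from a ColE1/pUC-type origin of replication and is selected with kanamycin through an aph(3')-Ia aminoglycoside phosphotransferase gene. Although the repository lists it under mammalian expression, the annotated features include no eukaryotic promoter or polyadenylation signal. The construct therefore serves as a donor of the ORF rather than as an expression vector in its own right.

The 813 bp SLC66A2 coding sequence lies between attL1 and attL2 recombination sites; in the circular map attL1 sits immediately upstream of the ORF and attL2 immediately downstream. In an LR Clonase reaction these sites recombine with the attR sites of a destination vector, moving the ORF directionally into whatever promoter and tag context that vector supplies. The "_STOP" suffix suggests that the ORF keeps its stop codon, which would suit untagged or N-terminally tagged expression rather than C-terminal fusions, though the record does not state this explicitly. An rrnB T1 terminator upstream of attL1 limits read-through transcription into the insert in bacteria. Short remnants of a multiple cloning site and of lacZα are also annotated, and M13 primer sites allow sequencing of the insert. The clone belongs to a consortium collection of solute carrier ORFs intended for subcloning into custom expression vectors for transporter research.
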