Addgene plasmid #221419: pENTR-SLC66A2_STOP
Purpose: Gateway entry clone with codon-optimized ORF sequence for subcloning into custom expression vectors
Depositing lab: RESOLUTE Consortium & Giulio Superti-Furga. Depositing organization: CeMM Research Center for Molecular Medicine. Publication: The RESOLUTE consortium: unlocking SLC transporters for drug discovery. Superti-Furga G, Lackner D, Wiedmer T, Ingles-Prieto A, Barbosa B, Girardi E, Goldmann U, Gurtl B, Klavins K, Klimek C, Lindinger S, Lineiro-Retes E, Muller AC, Onstein S, Redinger G, Reil D, Sedlyarov V, Wolf G, Crawford M, Everley R, ... Steppan CM. Nat Rev Drug Discov. 2020 Jul;19(7):429-430. doi: 10.1038/d41573-020-00056-6. PubMed 32265506.
Backbone
  Vector backbone: pENTR
  Backbone manufacturer: Twist Bioscience
  Vector type: Mammalian Expression
Growth in bacteria
  Bacterial resistance: Kanamycin, 50 μg/mL
  Growth temperature: 37°C
  Growth strain: NEB Stable
  Copy number: High Copy
Gene/Insert
  Gene/Insert name: SLC66A2
  Species: H. sapiens (human)
  Insert size (bp): 813
  Entrez Gene: PQLC1 (a.k.a. FLJ22378)
  Cloning method: Gateway Cloning
  Sequencing primers: 5′ M13; 3′ M13r
Terms and licenses: Academic/Nonprofit Terms; Industry Terms: Not Available to Industry
Depositor comments: RESOLUTE ID: PD052Z-6
How to cite: pENTR-SLC66A2_STOP was a gift from RESOLUTE Consortium & Giulio Superti-Furga (Addgene plasmid # 221419 ; http://n2t.net/addgene:221419 ; RRID:Addgene_221419)
