>Addgene plasmid #221419 | pENTR-SLC66A2_STOP | depositor partial sequence | sequence record 433709 | SLC66A2 ORF
ATGGAGGCCGAAGGCCTGGACTGGCTGTTGGTGCCCTTACATCAGCTCGTGAGTTGGGGTGCCGCTGCAG
CTATGGTGTTCGGAGGCGTGGTACCGTATGTCCCGCAGTACAGGGATATACGTCGCACTCAGAATGCCGA
CGGGTTTTCAACATACGTGTGTCTGGTGCTGCTGGTTGCAAATATTTTGCGGATCCTGTTTTGGTTCGGC
AGAAGGTTCGAGAGCCCTCTTCTGTGGCAAAGCGCCATAATGATCTTGACAATGCTGCTTATGCTTAAGC
TCTGCACCGAGGTGAGAGTCGCCAATGAATTAAACGCACGGCGGAGATCCTTCACTGCGGCGGATAGCAA
AGACGAGGAAGTTAAGGTAGCGCCAAGGAGATCCTTCCTCGATTTCGACCCCCACCACTTTTGGCAGTGG
AGTTCATTTTCTGATTATGTCCAGTGTGTACTGGCATTCACCGGCGTGGCGGGCTATATAACTTACCTCT
CAATAGATTCTGCATTGTTCGTCGAGACCCTCGGCTTCCTCGCTGTGTTGACTGAAGCAATGTTAGGAGT
GCCTCAGCTCTACCGGAATCATAGACACCAGTCCACCGAGGGAATGTCTATTAAGATGGTACTGATGTGG
ACCTCTGGAGACGCCTTCAAAACCGCATACTTCCTCCTCAAAGGAGCTCCACTGCAGTTTTCCGTCTGTG
GCTTGTTGCAGGTCCTGGTGGACCTGGCAATTTTGGGCCAGGCATACGCGTTCGCAAGGCACCCACAGAA
GCCGGCACCGCACGCCGTACACCCTACAGGCACTAAAGCGTTG
